Addgene plasmid #136187: pCDNA4.TO-ORF27-2xCSTREP
Purpose: Expresses C-terminally strep tagged Kaposi's Sarcoma Associated Herpesvirus (KSHV) ORF27
Depositing lab: Britt Glaunsinger. Depositing organization: University of California, Berkeley. Publication: Global mapping of herpesvirus-host protein complexes reveals a transcription strategy for late genes. Davis ZH, Verschueren E, Jang GM, Kleffman K, Johnson JR, Park J, Von Dollen J, Maher MC, Johnson T, Newton W, Jager S, Shales M, Horner J, Hernandez RD, Krogan NJ, Glaunsinger BA. Mol Cell. 2015 Jan 22;57(2):349-60. doi: 10.1016/j.molcel.2014.11.026. Epub 2014 Dec 24. PubMed 25544563.
Backbone
  Vector backbone: pCDNA4.TO
  Backbone manufacturer: Invitrogen
  Vector type: Mammalian Expression
  Selectable markers: Zeocin
Growth in bacteria
  Bacterial resistance: Ampicillin, 100 μg/mL
  Growth temperature: 37°C
  Growth strain: DH5alpha
  Copy number: High Copy
Gene/Insert
  Gene/Insert name: ORF27
  Species: Kaposi's sarcoma-associated herpesvirus (KSHV)
  Promoter: CMV
  Cloning method: Restriction Enzyme; 5′ cloning site Unknown (unknown if destroyed)
  Sequencing primers: 5′ CGCAAATGGGCGGTAGGCGTG; 3′ TAGAAGGCACAGTCGAGGCT
Resource information
  A portion of this plasmid was derived from a plasmid made by: cDNA of reactivated TREx BCBL-1-RTA cells
Terms and licenses: Academic/Nonprofit Terms; Industry Terms: Not Available to Industry
How to cite: pCDNA4.TO-ORF27-2xCSTREP was a gift from Britt Glaunsinger (Addgene plasmid # 136187 ; http://n2t.net/addgene:136187 ; RRID:Addgene_136187)
