[The description below was written by a language model from this plasmid's Addgene catalogue record and pLannotate feature annotations shown in this document.]
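Description:
pCDNA4.TO-ORF27-2xCSTREP is a mammalian expression plasmid of about 6.0 kb, built on the Invitrogen pcDNA4/TO backbone, that expresses ORF27 of Kaposi's sarcoma-associated herpesvirus (KSHV, human herpesvirus 8) with a C-terminal Strep tag. The name indicates a tandem (2x) tag. The ORF27 coding sequence was derived from cDNA of reactivated TREx BCBL-1-RTA cells. It sits downstream of the human CMV immediate-early enhancer and promoter and is followed by the bovine growth hormone polyadenylation signal. Just after the CMV promoter, the annotation picks up two short tet operator matches, labelled as PLtetO-1 fragments. These correspond to the tandem TetO2 sites of the pcDNA4/TO design. They make transcription repressible in cells that express the Tet repressor and inducible with tetracycline or doxycycline, while expression is constitutive in ordinary cell lines. The Strep tag is not annotated separately in the feature table, but unannotated sequence between the end of the ORF27 match and the poly(A) signal leaves room for it.

In E. coli the plasmid is maintained at high copy from a ColE1/pUC-type origin under ampicillin selection (AmpR with its own promoter), and an f1 origin is also present. Mammalian cells are selected with Zeocin through the Sh ble gene. This gene is driven by the SV40 early promoter, with an EM7 promoter for bacterial expression, and ends in an SV40 poly(A) signal. The small lac promoter/operator, lacI and bom matches are backbone remnants. The associated publication mapped herpesvirus-host protein complexes, so the construct is suited to Strep-based affinity purification of ORF27 and identification of its interacting host proteins.
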