Features (pLannotate 1.2.2; 22 found; start..end, strand, type, name):
     28..80      -  misc_feature   bom (fragment): basis of mobility region from pBR322
    235..614     +  enhancer       CMV enhancer: human cytomegalovirus immediate early enhancer
    615..818     +  promoter       CMV promoter: human cytomegalovirus (CMV) immediate early promoter
    820..839     +  promoter       PLtetO-1 promoter (fragment): modified phage lambda PL promoter with tet operator sites (Lutz and Bujard, 1997)
    841..860     +  promoter       PLtetO-1 promoter (fragment): modified phage lambda PL promoter with tet operator sites (Lutz and Bujard, 1997)
    868..901     +  promoter       TRE3GV promoter (fragment): 3rd-generation Tet-responsive promoter that can be activated by binding of Tet-On® 3G, optimized for retroviral and lentiviral vectors
   1025..1894    +  CDS            ORF27: ORF27_HHV8P - Protein predicted: Swiss-Prot protein existence level 4. From Human herpesvirus 8 type P (isolate GK18) (HHV-8) (Kaposi's sarcoma-associated herpesvirus).
   2040..2264    +  polyA_signal   bGH poly(A) signal: bovine growth hormone polyadenylation signal
   2268..2289    +  promoter       SV40 promoter (fragment): SV40 enhancer and early promoter
   2310..2738    +  rep_origin     f1 ori (sequence partly withheld): f1 bacteriophage origin of replication; arrow indicates direction of (+) strand synthesis
   2752..3081    +  promoter       SV40 promoter: SV40 enhancer and early promoter
   3129..3176    +  promoter       EM7 promoter: synthetic bacterial promoter&nbsp
   3195..3569    +  CDS            BleoR: antibiotic-binding protein; Sh ble from Streptoalloteichus hindustanus; confers resistance to bleomycin, phleomycin, and Zeocin™
   3579..3704    +  CDS            ble (fragment): BLE_KLEPN - Experimental evidence at protein level: Swiss-Prot protein existence level 1. Binding protein with a strong affinity to the bleomycin family of antibiotics. Binds to CL990; an antimitotic-antibiotic compound. From Klebsiella pneumoniae.
   3699..3820    +  polyA_signal   SV40 poly(A) signal: SV40 polyadenylation signal
   3893..3909    -  protein_bind   lac operator: The lac repressor binds to the lac operator to inhibit transcription in E. coli. This inhibition can be relieved by adding lactose or isopropyl-β-D-thiogalactopyranoside (IPTG). lac repressor encoded by lacI
   3917..3947    -  promoter       lac promoter: promoter for the E. coli lac operon
   3962..3983    -  protein_bind   CAP binding site: CAP binding activates transcription in the presence of cAMP. E. coli catabolite activator protein
   3996..4088    -  CDS            lacI (fragment): lac repressor; lacI; The lac repressor binds to the lac operator to inhibit transcription in E. coli. This inhibition can be relieved by adding lactose or isopropyl-β-D-thiogalactopyranoside (IPTG).
   4271..4859    -  rep_origin     ori: high-copy-number ColE1/pMB1/pBR322/pUC origin of replication
   5030..5890    -  CDS            AmpR: β-lactamase; bla; confers resistance to ampicillin, carbenicillin, and related antibiotics
   5891..5995    -  promoter       AmpR promoter: bla
>Addgene plasmid #136187 | pCDNA4.TO-ORF27-2xCSTREP | addgene full sequence | sequence record 291861 | Addgene NGS Result
GACGGATCGGGAGATCTCCCGATCCCCTATGGTGCACTCTCAGTACAATCTGCTCTGATGCCGCATAGTT
AAGCCAGTATCTGCTCCCTGCTTGTGTGTTGGAGGTCGCTGAGTAGTGCGCGAGCAAAATTTAAGCTACA
ACAAGGCAAGGCTTGACCGACAATTGCATGAAGAATCTGCTTAGGGTTAGGCGTTTTGCGCTGCTTCGCG
ATGTACGGGCCAGATATACGCGTTGACATTGATTATTGACTAGTTATTAATAGTAATCAATTACGGGGTC
ATTAGTTCATAGCCCATATATGGAGTTCCGCGTTACATAACTTACGGTAAATGGCCCGCCTGGCTGACCG
CCCAACGACCCCCGCCCATTGACGTCAATAATGACGTATGTTCCCATAGTAACGCCAATAGGGACTTTCC
ATTGACGTCAATGGGTGGAGTATTTACGGTAAACTGCCCACTTGGCAGTACATCAAGTGTATCATATGCC
AAGTACGCCCCCTATTGACGTCAATGACGGTAAATGGCCCGCCTGGCATTATGCCCAGTACATGACCTTA
TGGGACTTTCCTACTTGGCAGTACATCTACGTATTAGTCATCGCTATTACCATGGTGATGCGGTTTTGGC
AGTACATCAATGGGCGTGGATAGCGGTTTGACTCACGGGGATTTCCAAGTCTCCACCCCATTGACGTCAA
TGGGAGTTTGTTTTGGCACCAAAATCAACGGGACTTTCCAAAATGTCGTAACAACTCCGCCCCATTGACG
CAAATGGGCGGTAGGCGTGTACGGTGGGAGGTCTATATAAGCAGAGCTCTCCCTATCAGTGATAGAGATC
TCCCTATCAGTGATAGAGATCGTCGACGAGCTCGTTTAGTGAACCGTCAGATCGCCTGGAGACGCCATCC
ACGCTGTTTTGACCTCCATAGAAGACACCGGGACCGATCCAGCCTCCGGACTCTAGCGTTTAAACTTAAG
CTTGGTACCGAGCTCGGATCCACTAGTCCAGTGTGGTGGAATTCATGGCGTCATCTGATATTCTGTCGGT
TGCAAGGACGGATGACGGCTCCGTCTGTGAAGTCTCCCTGCGTGGAGGTAGGAAAAAAACTACCGTCTAC
CTGCCGGACACTGAACCCTGGGTGGTAGAGACCGACGCCATCAAAGACGCCTTCCTCAGCGACGGGATCG
TGGATATGGCTCGAAAGCTTCATCGTGGTGCCCTGCCCTCAAATTCTCACAACGGCTTGAGGATGGTGCT
TTTTTGTTATTGTTACTTGCAAAATTGTGTGTACCTAGCCCTGTTTCTGTGCCCCCTTAATCCTTACTTG
GTAACTCCCTCAAGCATTGAGTTTGCCGAGCCCGTTGTGGCACCTGAGGTGCTCTTCCCACACCCGGCTG
AGATGTCTCGCGGTTGCGATGACGCGATTTTCTGTAAACTGCCCTATACCGTGCCTATAATCAACACCAC
GTTTGGACGCATTTACCCGAACTCTACACGCGAGCCGGACGGCAGGCCTACGGATTACTCCATGGCCCTT
AGAAGGGCTTTTGCAGTTATGGTTAACACGTCATGTGCAGGAGTGACATTGTGCCGCGGAGAAACTCAGA
CCGCATCCCGTAACCACACTGAGTGGGAAAATCTGCTGGCTATGTTTTCTGTGATTATCTATGCCTTAGA
TCACAACTGTCACCCGGAAGCACTGTCTATCGCGAGCGGCATCTTTGACGAGCGTGACTATGGATTATTC
ATCTCTCAGCCCCGGAGCGTGCCCTCGCCTACCCCTTGCGACGTGTCGTGGGAAGATATCTACAACGGGA
CTTACCTAGCTCGGCCTGGAAACTGTGACCCCTGGCCCAATCTATCCACCCCTCCCTTGATTCTAAATTT
TAAATCAGGGCGGCCGCTCGAGGGAGGCGGTGGATGGAGCCACCCCCAGTTCGAGAAGGGCGGCGGCAGC
GGCGGCGGCAGCGGCGGCGGCAGCTGGAGCCACCCCCAGTTCGAGAAGGGGCCCGTTTAAACCCGCTGAT
CAGCCTCGACTGTGCCTTCTAGTTGCCAGCCATCTGTTGTTTGCCCCTCCCCCGTGCCTTCCTTGACCCT
GGAAGGTGCCACTCCCACTGTCCTTTCCTAATAAAATGAGGAAATTGCATCGCATTGTCTGAGTAGGTGT
CATTCTATTCTGGGGGGTGGGGTGGGGCAGGACAGCAAGGGGGAGGATTGGGAAGACAATAGCAGGCATG
CTGGGGATGCGGTGGGCTCTATGGCTTCTGAGGCGGAAAGAACCAGCTGGGGCTCTAGGGGGTATCCCC
[124 nt withheld, positions 2310-2433]
C
[91 nt withheld, positions 2435-2525]
A
[49 nt withheld, positions 2527-2575]
CCTTTGACGTTGGAGTCCACGTTCTTT
[37 nt withheld, positions 2603-2639]
ACCCTATCTCGGTCTATTCTTTTGATTTATAAGGGATTTTGCCGATTTCGGCCTATTGGTTAAAAAATGA
GCTGATTTAACAAAAATTTAACGCGAATTAATTCTGTGGAATGTGTGTCAGTTAGGGTGTGGAAAGTCCC
CAGGCTCCCCAGCAGGCAGAAGTATGCAAAGCATGCATCTCAATTAGTCAGCAACCAGGTGTGGAAAGTC
CCCAGGCTCCCCAGCAGGCAGAAGTATGCAAAGCATGCATCTCAATTAGTCAGCAACCATAGTCCCGCCC
CTAACTCCGCCCATCCCGCCCCTAACTCCGCCCAGTTCCGCCCATTCTCCGCCCCATGGCTGACTAATTT
TTTTTATTTATGCAGAGGCCGAGGCCGCCTCTGCCTCTGAGCTATTCCAGAAGTAGTGAGGAGGCTTTTT
TGGAGGCCTAGGCTTTTGCAAAAAGCTCCCGGGAGCTTGTATATCCATTTTCGGATCTGATCAGCACGTG
TTGACAATTAATCATCGGCATAGTATATCGGCATAGTATAATACGACAAGGTGAGGAACTAAACCATGGC
CAAGTTGACCAGTGCCGTTCCGGTGCTCACCGCGCGCGACGTCGCCGGAGCGGTCGAGTTCTGGACCGAC
CGGCTCGGGTTCTCCCGGGACTTCGTGGAGGACGACTTCGCCGGTGTGGTCCGGGACGACGTGACCCTGT
TCATCAGCGCGGTCCAGGACCAGGTGGTGCCGGACAACACCCTGGCCTGGGTGTGGGTGCGCGGCCTGGA
CGAGCTGTACGCCGAGTGGTCGGAGGTCGTGTCCACGAACTTCCGGGACGCCTCCGGGCCGGCCATGACC
GAGATCGGCGAGCAGCCGTGGGGGCGGGAGTTCGCCCTGCGCGACCCGGCCGGCAACTGCGTGCACTTCG
TGGCCGAGGAGCAGGACTGACACGTGCTACGAGATTTCGATTCCACCGCCGCCTTCTATGAAAGGTTGGG
CTTCGGAATCGTTTTCCGGGACGCCGGCTGGATGATCCTCCAGCGCGGGGATCTCATGCTGGAGTTCTTC
GCCCACCCCAACTTGTTTATTGCAGCTTATAATGGTTACAAATAAAGCAATAGCATCACAAATTTCACAA
ATAAAGCATTTTTTTCACTGCATTCTAGTTGTGGTTTGTCCAAACTCATCAATGTATCTTATCATGTCTG
TATACCGTCGACCTCTAGCTAGAGCTTGGCGTAATCATGGTCATAGCTGTTTCCTGTGTGAAATTGTTAT
CCGCTCACAATTCCACACAACATACGAGCCGGAAGCATAAAGTGTAAAGCCTGGGGTGCCTAATGAGTGA
GCTAACTCACATTAATTGCGTTGCGCTCACTGCCCGCTTTCCAGTCGGGAAACCTGTCGTGCCAGCTGCA
TTAATGAATCGGCCAACGCGCGGGGAGAGGCGGTTTGCGTATTGGGCGCTCTTCCGCTTCCTCGCTCACT
GACTCGCTGCGCTCGGTCGTTCGGCTGCGGCGAGCGGTATCAGCTCACTCAAAGGCGGTAATACGGTTAT
CCACAGAATCAGGGGATAACGCAGGAAAGAACATGTGAGCAAAAGGCCAGCAAAAGGCCAGGAACCGTAA
AAAGGCCGCGTTGCTGGCGTTTTTCCATAGGCTCCGCCCCCCTGACGAGCATCACAAAAATCGACGCTCA
AGTCAGAGGTGGCGAAACCCGACAGGACTATAAAGATACCAGGCGTTTCCCCCTGGAAGCTCCCTCGTGC
GCTCTCCTGTTCCGACCCTGCCGCTTACCGGATACCTGTCCGCCTTTCTCCCTTCGGGAAGCGTGGCGCT
TTCTCATAGCTCACGCTGTAGGTATCTCAGTTCGGTGTAGGTCGTTCGCTCCAAGCTGGGCTGTGTGCAC
GAACCCCCCGTTCAGCCCGACCGCTGCGCCTTATCCGGTAACTATCGTCTTGAGTCCAACCCGGTAAGAC
ACGACTTATCGCCACTGGCAGCAGCCACTGGTAACAGGATTAGCAGAGCGAGGTATGTAGGCGGTGCTAC
AGAGTTCTTGAAGTGGTGGCCTAACTACGGCTACACTAGAAGAACAGTATTTGGTATCTGCGCTCTGCTG
AAGCCAGTTACCTTCGGAAAAAGAGTTGGTAGCTCTTGATCCGGCAAACAAACCACCGCTGGTAGCGGTG
GTTTTTTTGTTTGCAAGCAGCAGATTACGCGCAGAAAAAAAGGATCTCAAGAAGATCCTTTGATCTTTTC
TACGGGGTCTGACGCTCAGTGGAACGAAAACTCACGTTAAGGGATTTTGGTCATGAGATTATCAAAAAGG
ATCTTCACCTAGATCCTTTTAAATTAAAAATGAAGTTTTAAATCAATCTAAAGTATATATGAGTAAACTT
GGTCTGACAGTTACCAATGCTTAATCAGTGAGGCACCTATCTCAGCGATCTGTCTATTTCGTTCATCCAT
AGTTGCCTGACTCCCCGTCGTGTAGATAACTACGATACGGGAGGGCTTACCATCTGGCCCCAGTGCTGCA
ATGATACCGCGAGACCCACGCTCACCGGCTCCAGATTTATCAGCAATAAACCAGCCAGCCGGAAGGGCCG
AGCGCAGAAGTGGTCCTGCAACTTTATCCGCCTCCATCCAGTCTATTAATTGTTGCCGGGAAGCTAGAGT
AAGTAGTTCGCCAGTTAATAGTTTGCGCAACGTTGTTGCCATTGCTACAGGCATCGTGGTGTCACGCTCG
TCGTTTGGTATGGCTTCATTCAGCTCCGGTTCCCAACGATCAAGGCGAGTTACATGATCCCCCATGTTGT
GCAAAAAAGCGGTTAGCTCCTTCGGTCCTCCGATCGTTGTCAGAAGTAAGTTGGCCGCAGTGTTATCACT
CATGGTTATGGCAGCACTGCATAATTCTCTTACTGTCATGCCATCCGTAAGATGCTTTTCTGTGACTGGT
GAGTACTCAACCAAGTCATTCTGAGAATAGTGTATGCGGCGACCGAGTTGCTCTTGCCCGGCGTCAATAC
GGGATAATACCGCGCCACATAGCAGAACTTTAAAAGTGCTCATCATTGGAAAACGTTCTTCGGGGCGAAA
ACTCTCAAGGATCTTACCGCTGTTGAGATCCAGTTCGATGTAACCCACTCGTGCACCCAACTGATCTTCA
GCATCTTTTACTTTCACCAGCGTTTCTGGGTGAGCAAAAACAGGAAGGCAAAATGCCGCAAAAAAGGGAA
TAAGGGCGACACGGAAATGTTGAATACTCATACTCTTCCTTTTTCAATATTATTGAAGCATTTATCAGGG
TTATTGTCTCATGAGCGGATACATATTTGAATGTATTTAGAAAAATAAACAAATAGGGGTTCCGCGCACA
TTTCCCCGAAAAGTGCCACCTGACGTC
